Addgene plasmid #46377: pHYRSF236
Depositing lab: Hideo Iwai. Depositing organization: University of Helsinki, Institute of Biotechnology. Publication: Intermolecular domain swapping induces intein-mediated protein alternative splicing. Aranko AS, Oeemig JS, Kajander T, Iwai H. Nat Chem Biol. 2013 Aug 25. doi: 10.1038/nchembio.1320. PubMed 23974115.
Backbone
  Vector backbone: pRSF-1
  Backbone manufacturer: Novagen
  Backbone size w/o insert (bp): 3559
  Total vector size (bp): 4300
  Vector type: Bacterial Expression
Growth in bacteria
  Bacterial resistance: Kanamycin, 50 μg/mL
  Growth temperature: 37°C
  Growth strain: DH5alpha
  Copy number: High Copy
Gene/Insert
  Gene/Insert name: NpuDnaE intein delta variant, inactive (alt name: cis-splicing minimized intein with N-terminal H6-Smt3 fusion tag)
  Species: Nostoc punctiforme
  Insert size (bp): 741
  Mutation: C1A, C+1A, deleted T76, V97, D98, L100 from NpuDnaE intein
  Promoter: T7
  Tag / fusion protein: H6-Smt3 (N terminal on insert)
  Cloning method: Restriction Enzyme; 5′ cloning site BamHI (not destroyed); 3′ cloning site HindIII (not destroyed)
  Sequencing primers: 5′ T7; 3′ T7term
Terms and licenses: Academic/Nonprofit Terms; Industry Terms: Not Available to Industry
How to cite: pHYRSF236 was a gift from Hideo Iwai (Addgene plasmid # 46377 ; http://n2t.net/addgene:46377 ; RRID:Addgene_46377)
