[The description below was written by a language model from this plasmid's Addgene catalogue record and pLannotate feature annotations shown in this document.]
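Description:
pHYRSF236 is a 4.3 kb bacterial expression plasmid built on the Novagen pRSF-1 backbone. It replicates from the RSF1030 origin, which is recorded as high copy and is compatible with other common origins, so it can be co-maintained with additional plasmids in E. coli. Selection is by kanamycin through an aph(3')-Ia resistance gene. The backbone also carries lacI under its own promoter. The short fragments annotated as tetracycline resistance, AmpR promoter, S-Tag and SET1 appear to be backbone remnants or partial matches rather than functional elements.

The expression cassette uses a T7 promoter followed by a lac operator and the T7 gene 10 ribosome binding site, and it ends at a T7 terminator. Transcription therefore requires a host that supplies T7 RNA polymerase and is inducible with IPTG. The encoded protein begins with a hexahistidine tag (the short region auto-annotated as a capTEV fragment) fused to yeast Smt3 (SUMO), which serves as an affinity handle and a cleavable solubility tag. This is followed by the 741 bp insert, cloned between BamHI and HindIII, encoding a minimized cis-splicing variant of the Nostoc punctiforme DnaE intein. The annotation tool matched this region to the homologous Synechocystis DnaE sequence, but the catalogue gives the source as N. punctiforme.

The variant lacks T76, V97, D98 and L100 and carries C1A and C+1A substitutions. These replace the catalytic cysteine at the first intein position and the nucleophilic cysteine at the first C-extein position, rendering the intein splicing-inactive. Such an inactive precursor suits purification and structural or biophysical analysis, in line with the associated study of intein domain swapping and alternative protein splicing.
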