Features (pLannotate 1.2.2; 18 found; start..end, strand, type, name):
      1..19      +  promoter       T7 promoter: promoter for bacteriophage T7 RNA polymerase
     20..44      +  protein_bind   lac operator: The lac repressor binds to the lac operator to inhibit transcription in E. coli. This inhibition can be relieved by adding lactose or isopropyl-β-D-thiogalactopyranoside (IPTG). lac repressor encoded by lacI
     59..81      +  RBS            RBS: efficient ribosome binding site from bacteriophage T7 gene 10 (Olins and Rangwala, 1989)
    100..116     +  CDS            capTEV™ (fragment): composite tag for in vivo biotinylation, TEV protease cleavage, and 6xHis tagging
    127..413     +  CDS            SUMO (fragment): cleavable ubiquitin-like protein tag; S. cerevisiae SMT3 (truncated)
    427..822     +  CDS            dnaE-N (fragment): DPO3A_SYNY3 - Experimental evidence at protein level: Swiss-Prot protein existence level 1. DNA polymerase III is a complex, multichain enzyme responsible for most of the replicative synthesis in bacteria. This DNA polymerase also exhibits 3' to 5' exonuclease activity. The alpha chain is the DNA polymerase (By similarity). From Synechocystis sp. (strain PCC 6803 / Kazusa).
    854..895     +  CDS            S-Tag (fragment): affinity and epitope tag derived from pancreatic ribonuclease A
    925..942     +  CDS            SET1 (fragment): solubility-enhancement tag derived from T7 phage gene 10B
    950..997     +  terminator     T7 terminator: transcription terminator for bacteriophage T7 RNA polymerase
   1161..1218    +  promoter       AmpR promoter (fragment): bla
   1227..2042    -  CDS            KanR: aminoglycoside phosphotransferase; aph(3')-Ia; confers resistance to kanamycin in bacteria or G418 (Geneticin®) in eukaryotes
   2043..2134    -  promoter       AmpR promoter: bla
   2150..2899    -  rep_origin     RSF ori: Plasmids containing the RSF 1030 origin of replication can be propagated in E. coli cells that contain additional plasmids with compatible origins.
   2982..3046    -  CDS            TcR (fragment): tetracycline efflux protein; tet; confers resistance to tetracycline
   3061..3082    -  protein_bind   CAP binding site: CAP binding activates transcription in the presence of cAMP. E. coli catabolite activator protein
   3095..4177    -  CDS            lacI: lac repressor; lacI; The lac repressor binds to the lac operator to inhibit transcription in E. coli. This inhibition can be relieved by adding lactose or isopropyl-β-D-thiogalactopyranoside (IPTG).
   4178..4255    -  promoter       lacI promoter: lacI
   4263..4298    -  CDS            TcR (fragment): tetracycline efflux protein; tet; confers resistance to tetracycline
>Addgene plasmid #46377 | pHYRSF236 | depositor full sequence | sequence record 65389 | pHYRSF236 plasmid sequence
TAATACGACTCACTATAGGGGAATTGTGAGCGGATAACAATTCCCCTGTAGAAATAATTTTGTTTAACTT
TAATAAGGAGATATACCATGGGCAGCAGCCATCATCATCATCATCACAGCACTAGTGACTCAGAAGTCAA
TCAAGAAGCTAAGCCAGAGGTCAAGCCAGAAGTCAAGCCTGAGACTCACATCAATTTAAAGGTGTCCGAT
GGATCTTCAGAAATCTTCTTTAAGATCAAAAAGACCACTCCTTTAAGAAGGCTGATGGAAGCGTTCGCTA
AAAGACAGGGTAAGGAAATGGACTCCTTAAGATTCTTGTACGACGGTATTAGAATTCAAGCTGATCAGAC
CCCTGAAGATTTGGACATGGAGGATAACGATATTATTGAGACTCACAGAGAACAGATTGGTGGATCCGGA
GGAGCTCTAAGCTATGAAACGGAAATATTGACAGTAGAATATGGATTATTACCGATTGGTAAAATTGTAG
AAAAGCGCATCGAATGTACTGTTTATAGCGTTGATAATAATGGAAATATTTATACACAACCTGTAGCACA
ATGGCACGATCGCGGAGAACAAGAGGTGTTTGAGTATTGTTTGGAAGATGGTTCATTGATTCGGGCAACA
AAAGACCATAAGTTTATGGTCGACGGTCAAATGTTGCCAATTGATGAAATATTTGAACGTGAATTGGATT
TGATGCGGAACCCCGGGATCAAAATAGCCACACGTAAATATTTAGGCAAACAAAATGTCTATGACATTGG
AGTTGAGCGCGACCATAATTTTGCACTCAAAAATGGCTTCATAGCTTCTAATGCCTAAGCTTGCGGCCGC
ACTCGAGTCTGGTAAAGAAACCGCTGCTGCGAAATTTGAACGCCAGCACATGGACTCGTCTACTAGCGCA
GCTTAATTAACCTAGGCTGCTGCCACCGCTGAGCAATAACTAGCATAACCCCTTGGGGCCTCTAAACGGG
TCTTGAGGGGTTTTTTGCTGAAACCTCAGGCATTTGAGAAGCACACGGTCACACTGCTTCCGGTAGTCAA
TAAACCGGTAAACCAGCAATAGACATAAGCGGCTATTTAACGACCCTGCCCTGAACCGACGACAAGCTGA
CGACCGGGTCTCCGCAAGTGGCACTTTTCGGGGAAATGTGCGCGGAACCCCTATTTGTTTATTTTTCTAA
ATACATTCAAATATGTATCCGCTCATGAATTAATTCTTAGAAAAACTCATCGAGCATCAAATGAAACTGC
AATTTATTCATATCAGGATTATCAATACCATATTTTTGAAAAAGCCGTTTCTGTAATGAAGGAGAAAACT
CACCGAGGCAGTTCCATAGGATGGCAAGATCCTGGTATCGGTCTGCGATTCCGACTCGTCCAACATCAAT
ACAACCTATTAATTTCCCCTCGTCAAAAATAAGGTTATCAAGTGAGAAATCACCATGAGTGACGACTGAA
TCCGGTGAGAATGGCAAAAGTTTATGCATTTCTTTCCAGACTTGTTCAACAGGCCAGCCATTACGCTCGT
CATCAAAATCACTCGCATCAACCAAACCGTTATTCATTCGTGATTGCGCCTGAGCGAGACGAAATACGCG
GTCGCTGTTAAAAGGACAATTACAAACAGGAATCGAATGCAACCGGCGCAGGAACACTGCCAGCGCATCA
ACAATATTTTCACCTGAATCAGGATATTCTTCTAATACCTGGAATGCTGTTTTCCCGGGGATCGCAGTGG
TGAGTAACCATGCATCATCAGGAGTACGGATAAAATGCTTGATGGTCGGAAGAGGCATAAATTCCGTCAG
CCAGTTTAGTCTGACCATCTCATCTGTAACATCATTGGCAACGCTACCTTTGCCATGTTTCAGAAACAAC
TCTGGCGCATCGGGCTTCCCATACAATCGATAGATTGTCGCACCTGATTGCCCGACATTATCGCGAGCCC
ATTTATACCCATATAAATCAGCATCCATGTTGGAATTTAATCGCGGCCTAGAGCAAGACGTTTCCCGTTG
AATATGGCTCATACTCTTCCTTTTTCAATATTATTGAAGCATTTATCAGGGTTATTGTCTCATGAGCGGA
TACATATTTGAATGTATTTAGAAAAATAAACAAATAGGCATGCAGCGCTCTTCCGCTTCCTCGCTCACTG
ACTCGCTACGCTCGGTCGTTCGACTGCGGCGAGCGGTGTCAGCTCACTCAAAAGCGGTAATACGGTTATC
CACAGAATCAGGGGATAAAGCCGGAAAGAACATGTGAGCAAAAAGCAAAGCACCGGAAGAAGCCAACGCC
GCAGGCGTTTTTCCATAGGCTCCGCCCCCCTGACGAGCATCACAAAAATCGACGCTCAAGCCAGAGGTGG
CGAAACCCGACAGGACTATAAAGATACCAGGCGTTTCCCCCTGGAAGCTCCCTCGTGCGCTCTCCTGTTC
CGACCCTGCCGCTTACCGGATACCTGTCCGCCTTTCTCCCTTCGGGAAGCGTGGCGCTTTCTCATAGCTC
ACGCTGTTGGTATCTCAGTTCGGTGTAGGTCGTTCGCTCCAAGCTGGGCTGTGTGCACGAACCCCCCGTT
CAGCCCGACCGCTGCGCCTTATCCGGTAACTATCGTCTTGAGTCCAACCCGGTAAGACACGACTTATCGC
CACTGGCAGCAGCCATTGGTAACTGATTTAGAGGACTTTGTCTTGAAGTTATGCACCTGTTAAGGCTAAA
CTGAAAGAACAGATTTTGGTGAGTGCGGTCCTCCAACCCACTTACCTTGGTTCAAAGAGTTGGTAGCTCA
GCGAACCTTGAGAAAACCACCGTTGGTAGCGGTGGTTTTTCTTTATTTATGAGATGATGAATCAATCGGT
CTATCAAGTCAACGAACAGCTATTCCGTTACTCTAGATTTCAGTGCAATTTATCTCTTCAAATGTAGCAC
CTGAAGTCAGCCCCATACGATATAAGTTGTAATTCTCATGTTAGTCATGCCCCGCGCCCACCGGAAGGAG
CTGACTGGGTTGAAGGCTCTCAAGGGCATCGGTCGAGATCCCGGTGCCTAATGAGTGAGCTAACTTACAT
TAATTGCGTTGCGCTCACTGCCCGCTTTCCAGTCGGGAAACCTGTCGTGCCAGCTGCATTAATGAATCGG
CCAACGCGCGGGGAGAGGCGGTTTGCGTATTGGGCGCCAGGGTGGTTTTTCTTTTCACCAGTGAGACGGG
CAACAGCTGATTGCCCTTCACCGCCTGGCCCTGAGAGAGTTGCAGCAAGCGGTCCACGCTGGTTTGCCCC
AGCAGGCGAAAATCCTGTTTGATGGTGGTTAACGGCGGGATATAACATGAGCTGTCTTCGGTATCGTCGT
ATCCCACTACCGAGATGTCCGCACCAACGCGCAGCCCGGACTCGGTAATGGCGCGCATTGCGCCCAGCGC
CATCTGATCGTTGGCAACCAGCATCGCAGTGGGAACGATGCCCTCATTCAGCATTTGCATGGTTTGTTGA
AAACCGGACATGGCACTCCAGTCGCCTTCCCGTTCCGCTATCGGCTGAATTTGATTGCGAGTGAGATATT
TATGCCAGCCAGCCAGACGCAGACGCGCCGAGACAGAACTTAATGGGCCCGCTAACAGCGCGATTTGCTG
GTGACCCAATGCGACCAGATGCTCCACGCCCAGTCGCGTACCGTCTTCATGGGAGAAAATAATACTGTTG
ATGGGTGTCTGGTCAGAGACATCAAGAAATAACGCCGGAACATTAGTGCAGGCAGCTTCCACAGCAATGG
CATCCTGGTCATCCAGCGGATAGTTAATGATCAGCCCACTGACGCGTTGCGCGAGAAGATTGTGCACCGC
CGCTTTACAGGCTTCGACGCCGCTTCGTTCTACCATCGACACCACCACGCTGGCACCCAGTTGATCGGCG
CGAGATTTAATCGCCGCGACAATTTGCGACGGCGCGTGCAGGGCCAGACTGGAGGTGGCAACGCCAATCA
GCAACGACTGTTTGCCCGCCAGTTGTTGTGCCACGCGGTTGGGAATGTAATTCAGCTCCGCCATCGCCGC
TTCCACTTTTTCCCGCGTTTTCGCAGAAACGTGGCTGGCCTGGTTCACCACGCGGGAAACGGTCTGATAA
GAGACACCGGCATACTCTGCGACATCGTATAACGTTACTGGTTTCACATTCACCACCCTGAATTGACTCT
CTTCCGGGCGCTATCATGCCATACCGCGAAAGGTTTTGCGCCATTCGATGGTGTCCGGGATCTCGACGCT
CTCCCTTATGCGACTCCTGCATTAGGAAAT
