>Addgene plasmid #46377 | pHYRSF236 | addgene partial sequence | sequence record 70825 | T7 5'-TAATACGACTCACTATAGGG-3'
TTTTGTTTAACTTTAATAAGGAGATATACCATGGGCAGCAGCCATCATCATCATCATCACAGCACTAGTG
ACTCAGAAGTCAATCAAGAAGCTAAGCCAGAGGTCAAGCCAGAAGTCAAGCCTGAGACTCACATCAATTT
AAAGGTGTCCGATGGATCTTCAGAAATCTTCTTTAAGATCAAAAAGACCACTCCTTTAAGAAGGCTGATG
GAAGCGTTCGCTAAAAGACAGGGTAAGGAAATGGACTCCTTAAGATTCTTGTACGACGGTATTAGAATTC
AAGCTGATCAGACCCCTGAAGATTTGGACATGGAGGATAACGATATTATTGAGACTCACAGAGAACAGAT
TGGTGGATCCGGAGGAGCTCTAAGCTATGAAACGGAAATATTGACAGTAGAATATGGATTATTACCGATT
GGTAAAATTGTAGAAAAGCGCATCGAATGTACTGTTTATAGCGTTGATAATAATGGAAATATTTATACAC
AACCTGTAGCACAATGGCACGATCGCGGAGAACAAGAGGTGTTTGAGTATTGTTTGGAAGATGGTTCATT
GATTCGGGCAACAAAAGACCATAAGTTTATGGTCGACGGTCAAATGTTGCCAATTGATGAAATATTTGAA
CGTGAATTGGATTTGATGCGGAACCCCGGGATCAAAATAGCCACACGTAAATATTTAGGCAAACAAAATG
TCTATGACATTGGAGTTGAGCGCGACCATAATTTTGCACTCAAAAATGGCTTCATAGCTTCTAATGCCTA
AGCTTGCGGCCGCACTCGAGTCTGGTAAAGAAACCGCTGCTGCGAAATTTGAACGCCAGCACATGGACTC
GTCTACTAGCGCAGCTTAATTAACCTAGGCTGCTGCCACCGCTGAGCAATAACTAGCATAACCCCTTGGG
GCCTCTAAACGGGTCTTGAGGGGTT
